>Addgene plasmid #211583 | Anti-Neurabin-1/Ppp1r9a [L129/96R] | addgene full sequence | sequence record 438563 | Addgene NGS Result
TGAAGACTGGGAATACTATCTCTCTGGGAAGCTATTTAATAAATCAAAAATGAAGCTCACTTTTGAACAA
GTTTACAGTGACTGCAAAAAAAATAGAGGCACTTACGGCACTCTTCACCTGCAGAACAGCTTCAATATCA
GTGAACATCTCAACATTAATGAGCATACTGGAAGCATAAGCAGTGAATTGGAAAGTCTGAAGGTAAATCT
TAATATCTTTCTGTTGGGTGCAGCAGGAAGAAAAAACCTTCAGGATTTTGCTGCTTGTGGAATAGACAGA
ATGAATTATGACAGCTACTTGGCTCAGACTGGTAAATCCCCCGCAGGAGTGAATCTTTTATCATTTGCAT
ATGATCTAGAAGCAAAAGCAAACAGTTTGCCCCCAGGAAATTTGAGGAACTCCCTGAAAAGAGATGCACA
AACTATTAAAACAATTCACCAGCAACGAGTCCTTCCTATAGAACAATCACTGAGCACTCTATACCAAAGC
GTCAAGATACTTCAACGCACAGGGAATGGATTGTTGGAGAGAGTAACTAGGATTCTAGCTTCTCTGGATT
TTGCTCAGAACTTCATCACAAACAATACTTCCTCTGTTATTATTGAGGAAACTAAGAAGTATGGGAGAAC
AATAATAGGATATTTTGAACATTATCTGCAGTGGATCGAGTTCTCTATCAGTGAGAAAGTGGCATCGTGC
AAACCTGTGGCCACCGCTCTAGATACTGCTGTTGATGTCTTTCTGTGTAGCTACATTATCGACCCCTTGA
ATTTGTTTTGGTTTGGCATAGGAAAAGCTACTGTATTTTTACTTCCGGCTCTAATTTTTGCGGTAAAACT
GGCTAAGTACTATCGTCGAATGGATTCGGAGGACGTGTACGATGATGTTGAAACTATACCCATGAAAAAT
ATGGAAAATGGTAATAATGGTTATCATAAAGATCATGTATATGGTATTCACAATCCTGTTATGACAAGCC
CATCACAACATCTCGAGGAGAATTTGTACTTTCAAGGCGGTGGAGGAGGGAGTGCCTGGTCTCATCCACA
GTTTGAAAAGGGAGGAGGATCCGGAGGTGGTAGTGGCGGATCTGCATGGTCCCACCCTCAGTTTGAGAAG
GGCGGCGGAGGTTCTCATCACCACCACCATCATCATCACCACCACTAAGCTAGCGCTACCGGACTCAGAT
CTCGAGCTCAAGCTTCGAATTCTGCAGTCGACGGTACCGCGGGCCCGGGATTCCGCCCCTCTCCCTCCCC
CCCCCCTAACGTTACTGGCCGAAGCCGCTTGGAATAAGGCCGGTGTGCGTTTGTCTATATGTTATTTTCC
ACCATATTGCCGTCTTTTGGCAATGTGAGGGCCCGGAAACCTGGCCCTGTCTTCTTGACGAGCATTCCTA
GGGGTCTTTCCCCTCTCGCCAAAGGAATGCAAGGTCTGTTGAATGTCGTGAAGGAAGCAGTTCCTCTGGA
AGCTTCTTGAAGACAAACAACGTCTGTAGCGACCCTTTGCAGGCAGCGGAACCCCCCACCTGGCGACAGG
TGCCTCTGCGGCCAAAAGCCACGTGTATAAGATACACCTGCAAAGGCGGCACAACCCCAGTGCCACGTTG
TGAGTTGGATAGTTGTGGAAAGAGTCAAATGGCTCTCCTCAAGCGTATTCAACAAGGGGCTGAAGGATGC
CCAGAAGGTACCCCATTGTATGGGATCTGATCTGGGGCCTCGGTACACATGCTTTACATGTGTTTAGTCG
AGGTTAAAAAAACGTCTAGGCCCCCCGAACCACGGGGACGTGGTTTTCCTTTGAAAAACACGATGATAAT
ATGGCCACAACCATGCGGCGGTGCAGGTGGGCAGCATTAGCCCTGGGTCTTCTACGATTGTGTTTGGCCC
AAGCTAATTTTGCTCCGCACTTTTTCGATAACGGGGTTGGGAGTACAAATGGTAATATGGCCCTGTTCAG
CTTACCTGAGGATACGCCGGTTGGTTCTCACGTTTATACGTTAAACGGTACTGATCCTGAGGGTGATCCA
ATATCCTATCATATTTCGTTTGATCCGTCCACGCGGTCAGTCTTTTCGGTCGACCCCACATTTGGTAACA
TCACTCTCGTTGAGGAACTAGACCGGGAGCGTGAGGACGAGATCGAAGCGATAATATCCATCTCTGATGG
ATTAAATTTGGTAGCAGAAAAGGTGGTTATTCTGGTAACCGACGCTAATGACGAGGCTCCTAGATTCATA
CAAGAGCCGTACGTTGCTCTCGTACCAGAAGACATACCAGCGGGATCAATTATCTTCAAAGTCCATGCTG
TCGACCGAGATACTGGATCGGGTGGGTCTGTCACCTATTTCCTACAGAATCTCCATAGTCCTTTTGCGGT
AGATCGTCATAGTGGCGTCCTCAGACTCCAAGCGGGAGCTACCTTGGACTACGAAAGGTCCCGCACCCAC
TATATAACCGTTGTCGCAAAAGACGGGGGTGGGAGGCTGCACGGCGCAGACGTGGTATTTTCAGCCACAA
CCACGGTCACTGTGAACGTGGAGGACGTACAGGATATGGCCCCGGTATTTGTGGGCACACCGTATTACGG
GTATGTTTATGAAGACACCTTACCAGGTTCCGAAGTACTCAAGGTGGTTGCTATGGATGGAGATAGAGGC
AAACCGAATCGCATTCTTTACTCACTCGTGAATGGCAACGACGGGGCATTCGAGATTAACGAGACGTCGG
GGGCGATATCGATCACCCAAAGTCCAGCACAGCTTCAAAGAGAAGTCTACGAATTACATGTTCAAGTAAC
TGAGATGAGCCCTGCGGGCTCGCCTGCTGCGCAAGCTACCGTCCCGGTGACAATTAGAATCGTGGACCTG
AACAACCATCCCCCGACGTTTTACGGAGAAAGTGGACCACAGAATAGATTTGAATTGAGTATGAATGAAC
ACCCCCCGCAAGGAGAGATTCTGCGAGGCCTCAAAATTACGGTAAATGATTCAGACCAGGGAGCCAATGC
GAAGTTTAATCTTCAACTTGTCGGGCCGCGAGGTATTTTTCGTGTAGTACCACAGACTGTGCTGAACGAG
GCCCAGGTCACCATTATAGTCGAAAATAGCGCGGCCATCGATTTCGAAAAATCAAAGGTGCTCACATTCA
AGTTATTAGCGGTAGAAGTAAATACGCCGGAAAAATTCTCTTCGACGGCTGACGTCGTGATTCAACTTTT
GGACACAAACGATAACGTACCTAAATTTGACTCGCTGTATTACGTGGCGAGGATACCTGAAAACGCTCCA
GGCGGATCTTCAGTGGTAGCCGTTACAGCGGTTGACCCAGACACGGGACCCTGGGGGGAGGTGAAGTACA
GCACCTATGGCACGGGCGCGGATCTCTTCTTGATTCACCCGAGTACCGGCTTAATCTATACGCAACCTTG
GGCTTCTCTAGACGCCGAAGCCACTGCACGATACAACTTCTACGTAAAAGCGGAAGACATGGAAGGGAAG
TACTCAGTGGCTGAGGTGTTCATTACCCTACTCGATGTTAATGACCACCCTCCCCAGTTCGGAAAGAGCG
TGCAAAAAAAAACAATGGTTCTAGGAACTCCTGTTAAGATAGAAGCAATTGATGAAGATGCTGAAGAACC
CAACAATCTAGTTGATTACTCGATCACGCACGCGGAGCCAGCAAATGTATTTGATATCAACAGTCACACA
GGGGAAATATGGCTGAAAAATAGTATAAGGTCCCTCGATGCACTACATAATATAACACCCGGACGTGACT
GTCTATGGTCCCTTGAGGTCCAGGCCAAAGATCGCGGCTCTCCATCCTTCTCTACAACTGCACTGCTGAA
GATAGACATCACTGATGCAGAGACTCTTTCGCGCTCACCTATGGCTGCCTTTTTAATACAGACTAAGGAT
AACCCCATGAAAGCGGTCGGCGTTTTGGCCGGTACTATGGCAACCGTTGTGGCGATCACAGTTTTGATCA
GTACAGCCACTTTCTGGCGGAACAAGAAAAGCAACAAGGTATTGCCGATGCGGCGTGTCTTACGCAAGAG
GCCGAGTCCTGCACCCCGAACTATTCGTATCGAGTGGCTCAAGTCAAAATCTACGAAGGCAGCCACAAAG
TTCATGTTAAAGGAGAAGCCCCCAAACGAAAATTGCAACAACAACTCTCCTGAGTCATCCCTACTACCAA
GAGCTCCAGCCTTGCCCCCGCCCCCCTCGGTTGCACCCAGCACCGGCGCTGCACAGTGGACTGTACCTAC
GGTCAGCGGAAGTCTAACGCCGCAGCCTACCCAGCCTCCCCCTAAGCCTAAGACGATGGGGTCTCCAGTT
CAAAGCACACTGATCTCTGAGCTAAAACAAAAATTCGAGAAAAAGTCTGTGCACAATAAGGCCTATTTTG
GTGGTGGTGGAAGTGAAAATCTTTATTTTCAAGGTGGAGGGGGGGGCTCCGCAGAGCAGAAGCTTATAAG
CGAGGAGGACCTTGGCGGCGGTGGGTCCGACTACAAAGACCATGATGGCGATTATAAAGATCATGACATT
GATTATAAAGACGATGATGACAAATAATCTAGAACTATAGTGAGTCGTATTACGTAGATCCAGACATGAT
AAGATACATTGATGAGTTTGGACAAACCACAACTAGAATGCAGTGAAAAAAATGCTTTATTTGTGAAATT
TGTGATGCTATTGCTTTATTTGTAACCATTATAAGCTGCAATAAACAAGTTAACAACAACAATTGCATTC
ATTTTATGTTTCAGGTTCAGGGGGAGGTGTGGGAGGTTTTTTAATTCGCGGCCGCGGCGCCAATGCATTG
GGCCCGGTACCCAGCTTTTGTTCCCTTTAGTGAGGGTTAATTGCGCGCTTGGCGTAATCATGGTCATAGC
TGTTTCCTGTGTGAAATTGTTATCCGCTCACAATTCCACACAACATACGAGCCGGGAGCATAAAGTGTAA
AGCCTGGGGTGCCTAATGAGTGAGCTAACTCACATTAATTGCGTTGCGCTCACTGCCCGCTTTCCAGTCG
GGAAACCTGTCGTGCCAGCTGCATTAATGAATCGGCCAACGCGCGGGGAGAGGCGGTTTGCGTATTGGGC
GCTCTTCCGCTTCCTCGCTCACTGACTCGCTGCGCTCGGTCGTTCGGCTGCGGCGAGCGGTATCAGCTCA
CTCAAAGGCGGTAATACGGTTATCCACAGAATCAGGGGATAACGCAGGAAAGAACATGTGAGCAAAAGGC
CAGCAAAAGGCCAGGAACCGTAAAAAGGCCGCGTTGCTGGCGTTTTTCCATAGGCTCCGCCCCCCTGACG
AGCATCACAAAAATCGACGCTCAAGTCAGAGGTGGCGAAACCCGACAGGACTATAAAGATACCAGGCGTT
TCCCACTGGAAGCTCCCTCGTGCGCTCTCCTGTTCCGACCCTGCCGCTTACCGGATACCTGTCCGCCTTT
CTCCCTTCGGGAAGCGTGGCGCTTTCTCATAGCTCACGCTGTAGGTATCTCAGTTCGGTGTAGGTCGTTC
GCTCCAAGCTGGGCTGTGTGCACGAACCCCCCGTTCAGCCCGACCGCTGCGCCTTATCCGGTAACTATCG
TCTTGAGTCCAACCCGGTAAGACACGACTTATCGCCACTGGCAGCAGCCACTGGTAACAGGATTAGCAGA
GCGAGGTATGTAGGCGGTGCTACAGAGTTCTTGAAGTGGTGGCCTAACTACGGCTACACTAGAAGAACAG
TATTTGGTATCTGCGCTCTGCTGAAGCCAGTTACCTTCGGAAAAAGAGTTGGTAGCTCTTGATCCGGCAA
ACAAACCACCGCTGGTAGCGGTGGTTTTTTTGTTTGCAAGCAGCAGATTACGCGCAGAAAAAAAGGATCT
CAAGAAGATCCTTTGATCTTTTCTACGGGGTCTGACGCTCAGTGGAACGAAAACTCACGTTAAGGGATTT
TGGTCATGAGATTATCAAAAAGGATCTTCACCTAGATCCTTTTAAATTAAAAATGAAGTTTTAAATCAAT
CTAAAGTATATATGAGTAAACTTGGTCTGACAGTTACCAATGCTTAATCAGTGAGGCACCTATCTCAGCG
ATCTGTCTATTTCGTTCATCCATAGTTGCCTGACTCCCCGTCGTGTAGATAACTACGATACGGGAGGGCT
TACCATCTGGCCCCAGTGCTGCAATGATACCGCGAGACCCACGCTCACCGGCTCCAGATTTATCAGCAAT
AAACCAGCCAGCCGGAAGGGCCGAGCGCAGAAGTGGTCCTGCAACTTTATCCGCCTCCATCCAGTCTATT
AATTGTTGCCGGGAAGCTAGAGTAAGTAGTTCGCCAGTTAATAGTTTGCGCAACGTTGTTGCCATTGCTA
CAGGCATCGTGGTGTCACGCTCGTCGTTTGGTATGGCTTCATTCAGCTCCGGTTCCCAACGATCAAGGCG
AGTTACATGATCCCCCATGTTGTGCAAAAAAGCGGTTAGCTCCTTCGGTCCTCCGATCGTTGTCAGAAGT
AAGTTGGCCGCAGTGTTATCACTCATGGTTATGGCAGCACTGCATAATTCTCTTACTGTCATGCCATCCG
TAAGATGCTTTTCTGTGACTGGTGAGTACTCAACCAAGTCATTCTGAGAATAGTGTATGCGGCGACCGAG
TTGCTCTTGCCCGGCGTCAATACGGGATAATACCGCGCCACATAGCAGAACTTTAAAAGTGCTCATCATT
GGAAAACGTTCTTCGGGGCGAAAACTCTCAAGGATCTTACCGCTGTTGAGATCCAGTTCGATGTAACCCA
CTCGTGCACCCAACTGATCTTCAGCATCTTTTACTTTCACCAGCGTTTCTGGGTGAGCAAAAACAGGAAG
GCAAAATGCCGCAAAAAAGGGAATAAGGGCGACACGGAAATGTTGAATACTCATACTCTTCCTTTTTCAA
TATTATTGAAGCATTTATCAGGGTTATTGTCTCATGAGCGGATACATATTTGAATGTATTTAGAAAAATA
AACAAATAGGGGTTCCGCGCACATTTCCCCGAAAAGTGCCACCTAAATTGTAAGCGTTAATATTTTGTTA
AAATTCGCGTTAAATTTTTGTTAAATCAGCTCATTTTTTAACCAATAGGCCGAAATCGGCAAAATCCCTT
ATAAATCAAAAGAATAGACCGAGATAGGGT
[37 nt withheld, positions 7171-7207]
AAAGAACGTGGACTCCAACGTCAAAGG
[49 nt withheld, positions 7235-7283]
T
[91 nt withheld, positions 7285-7375]
G
[124 nt withheld, positions 7377-7500]
CCCATTCGCCATTCAGGCTGCGCAACTGTTGGGAAGGGCGATCGGTGCGGGCCTCTTCGCTATTACGCCA
GTCGACCGCCAATTCAATATGGCGTATATGGACTCATGCCAATTCAATATGGTGGATCTGGACCTGTGCC
AATTCAATATGGCGTATATGGACTCGTGCCAATTCAATATGGTGGATCTGGACCCCAGCCAATTCAATAT
GGCGGACTTGGCACCATGCCAATTCAATATGGCGGACCTGGCACTGTGCCAACTGGGGAGGGGTCTACTT
GGCACGGTGCCAAGTTTGAGGAGGGGTCTTGGCCCTGTGCCAAGTCCGCCATATTGAATTGGCATGGTGC
CAATAATGGCGGCCATATTGGCTATATGCCAGGATCAATATATAGGCAATATCCAATATGGCCCTATGCC
AATATGGCTATTGGCCAGGTTCAATACTATGTATTGGCCCTATGCCATATAGTATTCCATATATGGGTTT
TCCTATTGACGTAGATAGCCCCTCCCAATGGGCGGTCCCATATACCATATATGGGGCTTCCTAATACCGC
CCATAGCCACTCCCCCATTGACGTCAATGGTCTCTATATATGGTCTTTCCTATTGACGTCATATGGGCGG
TCCTATTGACGTATATGGCGCCTCCCCCATTGACGTCAATTACGGTAAATGGCCCGCCTGGCTCAATGCC
CATTGACGTCAATAGGACCACCCACCATTGACGTCAATGGGATGGCTCATTGCCCATTCATATCCGTTCT
CACGCCCCCTATTGACGTCAATGACGGTAAATGGCCCACTTGGCAGTACATCAATATCTATTAATAGTAA
CTTGGCAAGTACATTACTATTGGAAGTACGCCAGGGTACATTGGCAGTACTCCCATTGACGTCAATGGCG
GTAAATGGCCCGCGATGGCTGCCAAGTACATCCCCATTGACGTCAATGGGGAGGGGCAATGACGCAAATG
GGCGTTCCATTGACGTAAATGGGCGGTAGGCGTGCCTAATGGGAGGTCTATATAAGCAATGCTCGTTTAG
GGAACCGCCATTCTGCCTGGGGACGTCGGAGCAAGCTTGATTTAGGTGACACTATAGAATACAAGCTACT
TGTTCTTTTTGCAGGATCCCATCGATATGGCCCTCGTACTCGGCTCCCTGTTGCTGCTGGGGCTGTGCGG
GAACTCCTTTTCAGGAGGGCAGCCTTCATCCACAGATGCTCCTAAGGCTTGGAATTATGAATTGCCTGCA
ACAAATTATGAGACCCAAGACTCCCATAAAGCTGGACCCATTGGCATTCTCTTTGAACTAGTGCATATCT
TTCTCTATGTGGTACAGCCGCGTGATTTCCCAGAAGATACTTTGAGAAAATTCTTACAGAAGGCATATGA
ATCCAAAATTGATTATGACAAGATTGTCTACTATGAAGCAGGGATTATTCTATGCTGTGTCCTGGGGCTG
CTGTTTATTATTCTGATGCCTCTGGTGGGGTATTTCTTTTGTATGTGTCGTTGCTGTAACAAATGTGGTG
GAGAAATGCACCAGCGACAGAAGGAAAATGGGCCCTTCCTGAGGAAATGCTTTGCAATCTCCCTGTTGGT
GATTTGTATAATAATAAGCATTGGCATCTTCTATGGTTTTGTGGCAAATCACCAGGTAAGAACCCGGATC
AAAAGGAGTCGGAAACTGGCAGATAGCAATTTCAAGGACTTGCGAACTCTCTTGAATGAAACTCCAGAGC
AAATCAAATATATATTGGCCCAGTACAACACTACCAAGGACAAGGCGTTCACAGATCTGAACAGTATCAA
TTCAGTGCTAGGAGGCGGAATTCTTGACCGACTGAGACCCAACATCATCCCTGTTCTTGATGAGATTAAG
TCCATGGCAACAGCGATCAAGGAGACCAAAGAGGCGTTGGAGAACATGAACAGCACCTTGAAGAGCTTGC
ACCAACAAAGTACACAGCTTAGCAGCAGTCTGACCAGCGTGAAAACTAGCCTGCGGTCATCTCTCAATGA
CCCTCTGTGCTTGGTGCATCCATCAAGTGAAACCTGCAACAGCATCAGATTGTCTCTAAGCCAGCTGAAT
AGCAACCCTGAACTGAGGCAGCTTCCACCCGTGGATGCAGAACTTGACAACGTTAATAACGTTCTTAGGA
CAGATTTGGATGGCCTGGTCCAACAGGGCTATCAATCCCTTAATGATATACCTGACAGAGTACAACGCCA
AACCACGACTGTCGTAGCAGGTATCAAAAGGGTCTTGAATTCCATTGGTTCAGATATCGACAATGTAACT
CAGCGTCTTCCTATTCAGGATATACTCTCAGCATTCTCTGTTTATGTTAATAACACTGAAAGTTACATCC
ACAGAAATTTACCTACATTGGAAGAGTATGATTCATACTGGTGGCTGGGTGGCCTGGTCATCTGCTCTCT
GCTGACCCTCATCGTGATTTTTTACTACCTGGGCTTACTGTGTGGCGTGTGCGGCTATGACAGGCATGCC
ACCCCGACCACCCGAGGCTGTGTCTCCAACACCGGAGGCGTCTTCCTCATGGTTGGAGTTGGATTAAGTT
TCCTCTTTTGCTGGATATTGATGATCATTGTGGTTCTTACCTTTGTCTTTGGTGCAAATGTGGAAAAACT
GATCTGTGAACCTTACACGAGCAAGGAATTATTCCGGGTTTTGGATACACCCTACTTACTAAA
Features (pLannotate 1.2.2; 19 found; start..end, strand, type, name):
   1169..1241    +  misc_feature   MCS (fragment): multiple cloning site
   1246..1832    +  misc_feature   IRES2: internal ribosome entry site (IRES) of the encephalomyocarditis virus (EMCV)
   1833..4409    +  CDS            CDHR1: CDHR1_HUMAN - Also known as KIAA1775, PCDH21, PRCAD. Experimental evidence at protein level: Swiss-Prot protein existence level 1. Potential calcium-dependent cell-adhesion protein. May be required for the structural integrity of the outer segment (OS) of photoreceptor cells (By similarity). From Homo sapiens (Human).
   4509..4549    +  CDS            3xFLAG (fragment): three tandem FLAG® epitope tags, followed by an enterokinase cleavage site
   4585..4602    -  promoter       T7 promoter (fragment): promoter for bacteriophage T7 RNA polymerase
   4607..4741    -  polyA_signal   SV40 poly(A) signal: SV40 polyadenylation signal
   4854..4872    -  promoter       T3 promoter: promoter for bacteriophage T3 RNA polymerase
   4917..4933    -  protein_bind   lac operator: The lac repressor binds to the lac operator to inhibit transcription in E. coli. This inhibition can be relieved by adding lactose or isopropyl-β-D-thiogalactopyranoside (IPTG). lac repressor encoded by lacI
   4941..4971    -  promoter       lac promoter: promoter for the E. coli lac operon
   4986..5007    -  protein_bind   CAP binding site: CAP binding activates transcription in the presence of cAMP. E. coli catabolite activator protein
   5020..5112    -  CDS            lacI (fragment): lac repressor; lacI; The lac repressor binds to the lac operator to inhibit transcription in E. coli. This inhibition can be relieved by adding lactose or isopropyl-β-D-thiogalactopyranoside (IPTG).
   5295..5883    -  rep_origin     ori: high-copy-number ColE1/pMB1/pBR322/pUC origin of replication
   6054..6914    -  CDS            AmpR: β-lactamase; bla; confers resistance to ampicillin, carbenicillin, and related antibiotics
   6915..7019    -  promoter       AmpR promoter: bla
   7072..7500    -  rep_origin     f1 ori (sequence partly withheld): f1 bacteriophage origin of replication; arrow indicates direction of (+) strand synthesis
   7505..7571    -  CDS            lacZα (fragment): LacZα fragment of β-galactosidase; lacZ fragment
   7578..8555    +  promoter       CMV IE94 promoter: enhancer/promoter region of simian cytomegalovirus major immediate early transcription unit IE94
   8590..8608    +  promoter       SP6 promoter: promoter for bacteriophage SP6 RNA polymerase
   8647..991     +  CDS            PROM1 (across the origin): PROM1_HUMAN - Also known as PROML1. Experimental evidence at protein level: Swiss-Prot protein existence level 1. May play a role in cell differentiation, proliferation and apoptosis (PubMed:24556617). Binds cholesterol in cholesterol- containing plasma membrane microdomains and may play a role in the organization of the apical plasma membrane in epithelial cells. During early retinal development acts as a key regulator of disk morphogenesis. Involved in regulation of MAPK and Akt signaling pathways. In neuroblastoma cells suppresses cell differentiation such as neurite outgrowth in a RET-depe
