>Addgene plasmid #211583 | Anti-Neurabin-1/Ppp1r9a [L129/96R] | addgene full sequence | sequence record 438762 | Addgene NGS Result
CATGATTACGCCAAGCTCTAGCTAGAGGTCGACCAATTCTCATGTTTGACAGCTTATCATCGCAGATCCG
GGCAACGTTGTTGCCATTGCTGCAGGCGCAGAACTGGTAGGTATGGAAGATCTATACATTGAATCAATAT
TGGCAATTAGCCATATTAGTCATTGGTTATATAGCATAAATCAATATTGGCTATTGGCCATTGCATACGT
TGTATCTATATCATAATATGTACATTTATATTGGCTCATGTCCAATATGACCGCCATGTTGACATTGATT
ATTGACTAGTTATTAATAGTAATCAATTACGGGGTCATTAGTTCATAGCCCATATATGGAGTTCCGCGTT
ACATAACTTACGGTAAATGGCCCGCCTGGCTGACCGCCCAACGACCCCCGCCCATTGACGTCAATAATGA
CGTATGTTCCCATAGTAACGCCAATAGGGACTTTCCATTGACGTCAATGGGTGGAGTATTTACGGTAAAC
TGCCCACTTGGCAGTACATCAAGTGTATCATATGCCAAGTCCGCCCCCTATTGACGTCAATGACGGTAAA
TGGCCCGCCTGGCATTATGCCCAGTACATGACCTTACGGGACTTTCCTACTTGGCAGTACATCTACGTAT
TAGTCATCGCTATTACCATGGTGATGCGGTTTTGGCAGTACACCAATGGGCGTGGATAGCGGTTTGACTC
ACGGGGATTTCCAAGTCTCCACCCCATTGACGTCAATGGGAGTTTGTTTTGGCACCAAAATCAACGGGAC
TTTCCAAAATGTCGTAATAACCCCGCCCCGTTGACGCAAATGGGCGGTAGGCGTGTACGGTGGGAGGTCT
ATATAAGCAGAGCTCGTTTAGTGAACCGTCAGATCCTCACTCTCTTCCGCATCGCTGTCTGCGAGGGCCA
GCTGTTGGGCTCGCGGTTGAGGACAAACTCTTCGCGGTCTTTCCAGTACTCTTGGATCGGAAACCCGTCG
GCCTCCGAACGGTACTCCGCCACCGAGGGACCTGAGCGAGTCCGCATCGACCGGATCGGAAAACCTCTCG
AGAAAGGCGTCTAACCAGTCACAGTCGCAAGGTAGGCTGAGCACCGTGGCGGGCGGCAGCGGGTGGCGGT
CGGGGTTGTTTCTGGCGGAGGTGCTGCTGATGATGTAATTAAAGTAGGCGGTCTTGAGACGGCGGATGGT
CGAGGTGAGGTGTGGCAGGCTTGAGATCCAGCTGTTGGGGTGAGTACTCCCTCTCAAAAGCGGGCATTAC
TTCTGCGCTAAGATTGTCAGTTTCCAAAAACGAGGAGGATTTGATATTCACCTGGCCCGATCTGGCCATA
CACTTGAGTGACAATGACATCCACTTTGCCTTTCTCTCCACAGGTGTCCACTCCCAGGTCCAAGTTTGCC
ACCATGGAGTTTCAGACCCAGGTACTCATGTCCCTGCTGCTCTGCATGTCTGGTGCGGCCGCAGATGTTG
TGATGACCCAGACTCCGCTCACTTTGTCGGTTACCATTGGACAACCAGCCTCCATCTCTTGCAAATCAAG
TCAGAGCCTCTTAGATAGTGATGGAAAGACATATTTGAATTGGTTGTTACAGAGACCAGGCCAGTCTCCA
AAGCGCCTAATCTATCTGGTGTCTACACTGGACTCTGGAGTCCCTGACAGGTTCACTGGCAGTGGATCAG
GGACAGATTTCACACTGAAAATCAGCAGAGTGGAGGCTGAGGATTTGGGAATTTATTATTGCTGGCAAGG
TACACATTTTCCGTGGACGTTCGGTGGAGGCACCAAGCTGGAAATCAAACGGGCTGATGCTGCACCAACT
GTATCCATCTTCCCACCATCCAGTGAGCAGTTAACATCTGGAGGTGCCTCAGTCGTGTGCTTCTTGAACA
ACTTCTACCCCAAAGACATCAATGTCAAGTGGAAGATTGATGGCAGTGAACGACAAAATGGCGTCCTGAA
CAGTTGGACTGATCAGGACAGCAAAGACAGCACCTACAGCATGAGCAGCACCCTCACGTTGACCAAGGAC
GAGTATGAACGACATAACAGCTATACCTGTGAGGCCACTCACAAGACATCAACTTCACCCATTGTCAAGA
GCTTCAACAGGAATGAGTGTTAGAGACAAAGGTCCTGAGACGCCACCACCAGCTCCCCAGCTCCATCCTA
TCTTCCCTTCTAAGGTCTTGGAGGCTTCCCCACGAGCGACCTACCACTGTTGCGGTGCTCCAAACCTCCT
CCCCACCTCCTTCTCCTCCTCCTCCCTTTCCTTGGCTTTTATCATGCTAATATTTGCAGAAAATATTCAA
TAAAGTGAGTCTTTGCACTTGATAGTTATTAATAGTAATCAATTACGGGGTCATTAGTTCATAGCCCATA
TATGGAGTTCCGCGTTACATAACTTACGGTAAATGGCCCGCCTGGCTGACCGCCCAACGACCCCCGCCCA
TTGACGTCAATAATGACGTATGTTCCCATAGTAACGCCAATAGGGACTTTCCATTGACGTCAATGGGTGG
AGTATTTACGGTAAACTGCCCACTTGGCAGTACATCAAGTGTATCATATGCCAAGTCCGCCCCCTATTGA
CGTCAATGACGGTAAATGGCCCGCCTGGCATTATGCCCAGTACATGACCTTACGGGACTTTCCTACTTGG
CAGTACATCTACGTATTAGTCATCGCTATTACCATGGTGATGCGGTTTTGGCAGTACACCAATGGGCGTG
GATAGCGGTTTGACTCACGGGGATTTCCAAGTCTCCACCCCATTGACGTCAATGGGAGTTTGTTTTGGCA
CCAAAATCAACGGGACTTTCCAAAATGTCGTAATAACCCCGCCCCGTTGACGCAAATGGGCGGTAGGCGT
GTACGGTGGGAGGTCTATATAAGCAGAGCTCGTTTAGTGAACCGTCAGATCCTCACTCTCTTCCGCATCG
CTGTCTGCGAGGGCCAGCTGTTGGGCTCGCGGTTGAGGACAAACTCTTCGCGGTCTTTCCAGTACTCTCG
GATCGGAAACCCGTCGGCCTCCGAACGGTACTCCGCCACCGAGGGACCTGAGCGAGTCCGCATCGACCGG
ATCGGAAAACCTCTCGAGAAAGGCGTCTAACCAGTCACAGTCGCAAGGTAGGCTGAGCACCGTGGCGGGC
GGCAGCGGGTGGCGGTCGGGGTTGTTTCTGGCGGAGGTGCTGCTGATGATGTAATTAAAGTAGGCGGTCT
TGAGACGGCGGATGGTCGAGGTGAGGTGTGGCAGGCTTGAGATCCAGCTGTTGGGGTGAGTACTCCCTCT
CAAAAGCGGGCATTACTTCTGCGCTAAGATTGTCAGTTTCCAAAAACGAGGAGGATTTGATATTCACCTA
GCCCGATCTGGCCATACACTTGAGTGACAATGACATCCACTTTGCCTTTCTCTCCACAGGTGTCCACTCC
CAGGCCACCATGAAGCTGCCTGTTCTGCTAGTGGTGCTGCTATTGTTCACGAGTCCAGCCTCAAGCAGTG
AGGTCCAGCTGCAGCAGTCTGGACCTGAGCTGGTGAAGCCCGGGGCTTCAGTGAAGATATCCTGTAAGAC
TTCTGGATACACATTCACTGATTACACCATGAACTGGGTGAAACAGAGCCATGGAAAGAGCCTTGAGTGG
ATTGGAGTTATTAGTCCAAGCGATGGTGTTACCACCTACAACCAGATGTTCAAGGGCAAGGCCACTTTGA
CTGTAGACAAGTCCTCCAGCACAGCCTACATGGAACTCCGCAGACTGACATCTGAGGATTCTGCAGTCTA
TTACTGTGCATTTTCTTTCTGGGGCCAAGGGACTCTGGTCACTGTCTCTGCAGCGCGCCCAACAGCCCCA
TCGGTCTATCCACTGGCCCCTGTGTGTGGAGATACAACTGGCTCCTCGGTGACTCTAGGATGCCTGGTCA
AGGGTTATTTCCCTGAGCCAGTGACCTTGACCTGGAACTCTGGATCCCTGTCCAGTGGTGTGCACACCTT
CCCAGCTGTCCTGCAGTCTGACCTCTACACCCTCAGCAGCTCAGTGACTGTAACCTCGAGCACCTGGCCC
AGCCAGTCCATCACCTGCAATGTGGCCCACCCGGCAAGCAGCACCAAGGTGGACAAGAAAATTGAGCCCA
GAGGGCCCACAATCAAGCCCTGTCCTCCATGCAAATGCCCAGCACCTAACCTCTTGGGTGGACCATCCGT
CTTCATCTTCCCTCCAAAGATCAAGGATGTACTCATGATCTCCCTGAGCCCCATAGTCACATGTGTGGTG
GTGGATGTGAGCGAGGATGACCCAGATGTCCAGATCAGCTGGTTTGTGAACAACGTGGAAGTACACACAG
CTCAGACACAAACCCATAGAGAGGATTACAACAGTACTCTCCGGGTGGTCAGTGCCCTCCCCATCCAGCA
CCAGGACTGGATGAGTGGCAAGGAGTTCAAATGCAAGGTCAACAACAAAGACCTCCCAGCGCCCATCGAG
AGAACCATCTCAAAACCCAAAGGGTCAGTAAGAGCTCCACAGGTATATGTCTTGCCTCCACCAGAAGAAG
AGATGACTAAGAAACAGGTCACTCTGACCTGCATGGTCACAGACTTCATGCCTGAAGACATTTACGTGGA
GTGGACCAACAACGGGAAAACAGAGCTAAACTACAAGAACACTGAACCAGTCCTGGACTCTGATGGTTCT
TACTTCATGTACAGCAAGCTGAGAGTGGAAAAGAAGAACTGGGTGGAAAGAAATAGCTACTCCTGTTCAG
TGGTCCACGAGGGTCTGCACAATCACCACACGACTAAGAGCTTCTCCCGGACTCCGGGTAAATGATCTAG
ACACGTGATTAATTAAGGATCCCCCGACCTCGACCTCTGGCTAATAAAGGAAATTTATTTTCATTGCAAT
AGTGTGTTGGAATTTTTTGTGTCTCTCACTCGGAAGGACATATGGGAGGGCAAATCATTTGGTCGAGATC
CCTCGGAGATCTCTAGCTAGAGGATCGATCCCCGCCCCGGACGAACTAAACCTGACTACGACATCTCTGC
CCCTTCTTCGCGGGGCAGTGCATGTAATCCCTTCAGTTGGTTGGTACAACTTGCCAACTGGGCCCTGTTC
CACATGTGACACGGGGGGGGACCAAACACAAAGGGGTTCTCTGACTGTAGTTGACATCCTTATAAATGGA
TGTGCACATTTGCCAACACTGAGTGGCTTTCATCCTGGAGCAGACTTTGCAGTCTGTGGACTGCAACACA
ACATTGCCTTTATGTGTAACTCTTGGCTGAAGCTCTTACACCAATGCTGGGGGACATGTACCTCCCAGGG
GCCCAGGAAGACTACGGGAGGCTACACCAACGTCAATCAGAGGGGCCTGTGTAGCTACCGATAAGCGGAC
CCTCAAGAGGGCATTAGCAATAGTGTTTATAAGGCCCCCTTGTTAACCCTAAACGGGTAGCATATGCTTC
CCGGGTAGTAGTATATACTATCCAGACTAACCCTAATTCAATAGCATATGTTACCCAACGGGAAGCATAT
GCTATCGAATTAGGGTTAGTAAAAGGGTCCTAAGGAACAGCGATATCTCCCACCCCATGAGCTGTCACGG
TTTTATTTACATGGGGTCAGGATTCCACGAGGGTAGTGAACCATTTTAGTCACAAGGGCAGTGGCTGAAG
ATCAAGGAGCGGGCAGTGAACTCTCCTGAATCTTCGCCTGCTTCTTCATTCTCCTTCGTTTAGCTAATAG
AATAACTGCTGAGTTGTGAACAGTAAGGTGTATGTGAGGTGCTCGAAAACAAGGTTTCAGGTGACGCCCC
CAGAATAAAATTTGGACGGGGGGTTCAGTGGTGGCATTGTGCTATGACACCAATATAACCCTCACAAACC
CCTTGGGCAATAAATACTAGTGTAGGAATGAAACATTCTGAATATCTTTAACAATAGAAATCCATGGGGT
GGGGACAAGCCGTAAAGACTGGATGTCCATCTCACACGAATTTATGGCTATGGGCAACACATAATCCTAG
TGCAATATGATACTGGGGTTATTAAGATGTGTCCCAGGCAGGGACCAAGACAGGTGAACCATGTTGTTAC
ACTCTATTTGTAACAAGGGGAAAGAGAGTGGACGCCGACAGCAGCGGACTCCACTGGTTGTCTCTAACAC
CCCCGAAAATTAAACGGGGCTCCACGCCAATGGGGCCCATAAACAAAGACAAGTGGCCACTCTTTTTTTT
GAAATTGTGGAGTGGGGGCACGCGTCAGCCCCCACACGCCGCCCTGCGGTTTTGGACTGTAAAATAAGGG
TGTAATAACTTGGCTGATTGTAACCCCGCTAACCACTGCGGTCAAACCACTTGCCCACAAAACCACTAAT
GGCACCCCGGGGAATACCTGCATAAGTAGGTGGGCGGGCCAAGATAGGGGCGCGATTGCTGCGATCTGGA
GGACAAATTACACACACTTGCGCCTGAGCGCCAAGCACAGGGTTGTTGGTCCTCATATTCACGAGGTCGC
TGAGAGCACGGTGGGCTAATGTTGCCATGGGTAGCATATACTACCCAAATATCTGGATAGCATATGCTAT
CCTAATCTATATCTGGGTAGCATAGGCTATCCTAATCTATATCTGGGTAGCATATGCTATCCTAATCTAT
ATCTGGGTAGTATATGCTATCCTAATTTATATCTGGGTAGCATAGGCTATCCTAATCTATATCTGGGTAG
CATATGCTATCCTAATCTATATCTGGGTAGTATATGCTATCCTAATCTGTATCCGGGTAGCATATGCTAT
CCTAATAGAGATTAGGGTAGTATATGCTATCCTAATTTATATCTGGGTAGCATATACTACCCAAATATCT
GGATAGCATATGCTATCCTAATCTATATCTGGGTAGCATATGCTATCCTAATCTATATCTGGGTAGCATA
GGCTATCCTAATCTATATCTGGGTAGCATATGCTATCCTAATCTATATCTGGGTAGTATATGCTATCCTA
ATTTATATCTGGGTAGCATAGGCTATCCTAATCTATATCTGGGTAGCATATGCTATCCTAATCTATATCT
GGGTAGTATATGCTATCCTAATCTGTATCCGGGTAGCATATGCTATCCTCATGATAAGCTGTCAAACATG
AGAATTTTCTTGAAGACGAAAGGGCCTCGTGATACGCCTATTTTTATAGGTTAATGTCATGATAATAATG
GTTTCTTAGACGTCAGGTGGCACTTTTCGGGGAAATGTGCGCGGAACCCCTATTTGTTTATTTTTCTAAA
TACATTCAAATATGTATCCGCTCATGAGACAATAACCCTGATAAATGCTTCAATAATATTGAAAAAGGAA
GAGTATGAGTATTCAACATTTCCGTGTCGCCCTTATTCCCTTTTTTGCGGCATTTTGCCTTCCTGTTTTT
GCTCACCCAGAAACGCTGGTGAAAGTAAAAGATGCTGAAGATCAGTTGGGTGCACGAGTGGGTTACATCG
AACTGGATCTCAACAGCGGTAAGATCCTTGAGAGTTTTCGCCCCGAAGAACGTTTTCCAATGATGAGCAC
TTTTAAAGTTCTGCTATGTGGCGCGGTATTATCCCGTGTTGACGCCGGGCAAGAGCAACTCGGTCGCCGC
ATACACTATTCTCAGAATGACTTGGTTGAGTACTCACCAGTCACAGAAAAGCATCTTACGGATGGCATGA
CAGTAAGAGAATTATGCAGTGCTGCCATAACCATGAGTGATAACACTGCGGCCAACTTACTTCTGACAAC
GATCGGAGGACCGAAGGAGCTAACCGCTTTTTTGCACAACATGGGGGATCATGTAACTCGCCTTGATCGT
TGGGAACCGGAGCTGAATGAAGCCATACCAAACGACGAGCGTGACACCACGATGCCTGCAGCAATGGCAA
CAACGTTGCGCAAACTATTAACTGGCGAACTACTTACTCTAGCTTCCCGGCAACAATTAATAGACTGGAT
GGAGGCGGATAAAGTTGCAGGACCACTTCTGCGCTCGGCCCTTCCGGCTGGCTGGTTTATTGCTGATAAA
TCTGGAGCCGGTGAGCGTGGGTCTCGCGGTATCATTGCAGCACTGGGGCCAGATGGTAAGCCCTCCCGTA
TCGTAGTTATCTACACGACGGGGAGTCAGGCAACTATGGATGAACGAAATAGACAGATCGCTGAGATAGG
TGCCTCACTGATTAAGCATTGGTAACTGTCAGACCAAGTTTACTCATATATACTTTAGATTGATTTAAAA
CTTCATTTTTAATTTAAAAGGATCTAGGTGAAGATCCTTTTTGATAATCTCATGACCAAAATCCCTTAAC
GTGAGTTTTCGTTCCACTGAGCGTCAGACCCCGTAGAAAAGATCAAAGGATCTTCTTGAGATCCTTTTTT
TCTGCGCGTAATCTGCTGCTTGCAAACAAAAAAACCACCGCTACCAGCGGTGGTTTGTTTGCCGGATCAA
GAGCTACCAACTCTTTTTCCGAAGGTAACTGGCTTCAGCAGAGCGCAGATACCAAATACTGTTCTTCTAG
TGTAGCCGTAGTTAGGCCACCACTTCAAGAACTCTGTAGCACCGCCTACATACCTCGCTCTGCTAATCCT
GTTACCAGTGGCTGCTGCCAGTGGCGATAAGTCGTGTCTTACCGGGTTGGACTCAAGACGATAGTTACCG
GATAAGGCGCAGCGGTCGGGCTGAACGGGGGGTTCGTGCACACAGCCCAGCTTGGAGCGAACGACCTACA
CCGAACTGAGATACCTACAGCGTGAGCTATGAGAAAGCGCCACGCTTCCCGAAGGGAGAAAGGCGGACAG
GTATCCGGTAAGCGGCAGGGTCGGAACAGGAGAGCGCACGAGGGAGCTTCCAGGGGGAAACGCCTGGTAT
CTTTATAGTCCTGTCGGGTTTCGCCACCTCTGACTTGAGCGTCGATTTTTGTGATGCTCGTCAGGGGGGC
GGAGCCTATGGAAAAACGCCAGCAACGCGGCCTTTTTACGGTTCCTGGCCTTTTGCTGGCCTTTTGCTCA
CATGTTCTTTCCTGCGTTATCCCCTGATTCTGTGGATAACCGTATTACCGCCTTTGAGTGAGCTGATACC
GCTCGCCGCAGCCGAACGACCGAGCGCAGCGAGTCAGTGAGCGAGGAAGCGGAAGAGCGCCCAATACGCA
AACCGCCTCTCCCCGCGCGTTGGCCGATTCATTAATGCAGCTGGCACGACAGGTTTCCCGACTGGAAAGC
GGGCAGTGAGCGCAACGCAATTAATGTGAGTTAGCTCACTCATTAGGCACCCCAGGCTTTACACTTTATG
CTTCCGGCTCGTATGTTGTGTGGAATTGTGAGCGGATAACAATTTCACACAGGAAACAGCTATGAC
Features (pLannotate 1.2.2; 27 found; start..end, strand, type, name):
     46..62      +  promoter       tet promoter (fragment): E. coli promoter for tetracycline efflux protein gene
     72..97      -  CDS            bla(M) (fragment): β-lactamase lacking the signal sequence; bla(M); allows cytosolic expression of β-lactamase
    271..650     +  enhancer       CMV enhancer: human cytomegalovirus immediate early enhancer
    652..851     +  promoter       CMV promoter: human cytomegalovirus (CMV) immediate early promoter
    919..957     +  misc_feature   Ad SA (fragment): adenovirus major late transcript splice acceptor (Friedrich and Soriano, 1991)
    990..1199    -  CDS            PTP (fragment): TERM_ADE02 - Experimental evidence at protein level: Swiss-Prot protein existence level 1. Protein covalently bound to the viral DNA that acts as a primer for viral genomic replication by DNA strand displacement. Assembles on the viral origin of replication in an initiation complex with viral polymerase, DBP, host NFIA and host POU2F1/OCT1. During initiation, the polymerase covalently couples the first dCTP with Ser- 580 of pTP. The terminal protein stimulates the template activity over 20 fold compared to protein-free templates. Neo-synthesized viral genomes are linked to two preterminal prot
   1230..1319    +  intron         chimeric intron (fragment): chimera between introns from adenovirus and immunoglobulin heavy chain genes
   1338..1384    +  CDS            IgH signal sequence (fragment): signal sequence from the mouse immunoglobulin heavy chain variable region
   1464..1802    +  CDS            KV2A7_MOUSE: Experimental evidence at protein level: Swiss-Prot protein existence level 1. From Mus musculus (Mouse).
   1800..2120    +  CDS            Igkc: IGKC_MOUSE - Experimental evidence at protein level: Swiss-Prot protein existence level 1. From Mus musculus (Mouse).
   2333..2696    +  enhancer       CMV enhancer: human cytomegalovirus immediate early enhancer
   2698..2897    +  promoter       CMV promoter: human cytomegalovirus (CMV) immediate early promoter
   2965..3003    +  misc_feature   Ad SA (fragment): adenovirus major late transcript splice acceptor (Friedrich and Soriano, 1991)
   3036..3245    -  CDS            PTP (fragment): TERM_ADE02 - Experimental evidence at protein level: Swiss-Prot protein existence level 1. Protein covalently bound to the viral DNA that acts as a primer for viral genomic replication by DNA strand displacement. Assembles on the viral origin of replication in an initiation complex with viral polymerase, DBP, host NFIA and host POU2F1/OCT1. During initiation, the polymerase covalently couples the first dCTP with Ser- 580 of pTP. The terminal protein stimulates the template activity over 20 fold compared to protein-free templates. Neo-synthesized viral genomes are linked to two preterminal prot
   3276..3365    +  intron         chimeric intron (fragment): chimera between introns from adenovirus and immunoglobulin heavy chain genes
   3384..3430    +  CDS            IgH signal sequence (fragment): signal sequence from the mouse immunoglobulin heavy chain variable region
   3500..4180    +  CDS            HVM63_MOUSE: Experimental evidence at protein level: Swiss-Prot protein existence level 1. Anti-influenza H3N2 neuraminidase antibody. From Mus musculus (Mouse).
   4127..4822    +  CDS            Fc tag: CH2 and CH3 domains of the mouse IgG2a heavy chain plus the hinge region
   4873..4928    +  polyA_signal   β-globin poly(A) signal: rabbit β-globin polyadenylation signal (Gil and Proudfoot, 1987)
   5442..7123    -  rep_origin     oriP (fragment): Epstein-Barr virus oriP replication origin (Yates et al., 2000)
   7250..7354    +  promoter       AmpR promoter: bla
   7355..8215    +  CDS            AmpR: β-lactamase; bla; confers resistance to ampicillin, carbenicillin, and related antibiotics
   8386..8974    +  rep_origin     ori: high-copy-number ColE1/pMB1/pBR322/pUC origin of replication
   9157..9249    +  CDS            lacI (fragment): lac repressor; lacI; The lac repressor binds to the lac operator to inhibit transcription in E. coli. This inhibition can be relieved by adding lactose or isopropyl-β-D-thiogalactopyranoside (IPTG).
   9262..9283    +  protein_bind   CAP binding site: CAP binding activates transcription in the presence of cAMP. E. coli catabolite activator protein
   9298..9328    +  promoter       lac promoter: promoter for the E. coli lac operon
   9336..9352    +  protein_bind   lac operator: The lac repressor binds to the lac operator to inhibit transcription in E. coli. This inhibition can be relieved by adding lactose or isopropyl-β-D-thiogalactopyranoside (IPTG). lac repressor encoded by lacI
