[The description below was written by a language model from this plasmid's Addgene catalogue record and pLannotate feature annotations shown in this document.]
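Description:
Anti-Neurabin-1/Ppp1r9a [L129/96R] is a mammalian expression plasmid encoding a recombinant mouse IgG2a monoclonal antibody (R-mAb) against mouse Neurabin-1 (Ppp1r9a), with variable regions derived from the sequenced hybridoma L129/96. It is built on the P1316-IgG2a backbone, part of which descends from pTT3, and the insert was introduced by Gibson cloning. In bacteria it is maintained through a high-copy ColE1/pUC-type origin and selected with ampicillin via the AmpR β-lactamase gene. A fragment of the Epstein-Barr virus oriP is also present, an element that supports episomal maintenance in cells expressing EBNA1, which suits transient production of secreted protein.

The 9,376 nt sequence record matches this description and shows the "dual CMV" layout: two tandem expression units, each with a CMV enhancer and promoter followed by adenovirus-derived leader and splice sequences with a chimeric intron fragment (the annotated adenoviral PTP fragments are most likely incidental hits to this leader region) and an immunoglobulin signal sequence for secretion. The first unit encodes the kappa light chain, a mouse Vκ region joined to the Igkc constant domain. The second encodes the heavy chain, a mouse VH region continuing into the IgG2a hinge, CH2 and CH3 domains, followed by a rabbit β-globin polyadenylation signal. Co-expression from one plasmid lets transfected cells assemble and secrete intact antibody for neuroscience research applications.

A second 10,223 nt record filed under the same entry does not fit the catalogue description: it annotates human PROM1, an EMCV IRES, human CDHR1 with a 3xFLAG fragment, and a simian CMV IE94 promoter. It appears to represent an unrelated construct.
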