Addgene plasmid #211583: Anti-Neurabin-1/Ppp1r9a [L129/96R]
Purpose: Mammalian Expression Plasmid of anti-Neurabin-1/Ppp1r9a (Mouse) IgG2a R-mAb. Derived from hybridoma L129/96.
Depositing lab: James Trimmer. Depositing organization: University of California, Davis. Publication: High-volume hybridoma sequencing on the NeuroMabSeq platform enables efficient generation of recombinant monoclonal antibodies and scFvs for neuroscience research. Mitchell KG, Gong B, Hunter SS, Burkart-Waco D, Gavira-O'Neill CE, Templeton KM, Goethel ME, Bzymek M, MacNiven LM, Murray KD, Settles ML, Froenicke L, Trimmer JS. Sci Rep. 2023 Sep 27;13(1):16200. doi: 10.1038/s41598-023-43233-4. PubMed 37758930.
Backbone
  Vector backbone: P1316-IgG2a
  Backbone manufacturer: Gavin Wright, Sanger; Yves Durocher, NRCC
  Backbone size w/o insert (bp): 5925
  Vector type: Mammalian Expression
Growth in bacteria
  Bacterial resistance: Ampicillin, 100 μg/mL
  Growth temperature: 37°C
  Growth strain: DH5alpha
  Copy number: High Copy
Gene/Insert
  Gene/Insert name: anti-Neurabin-1/Ppp1r9a (Mus musculus) recombinant mouse monoclonal antibody.
  Species: M. musculus (mouse)
  Entrez Gene: Ppp1r9a (a.k.a. 2810430P21Rik, 4930518N04Rik, 5330407E15, A230094E16Rik, BB181831, N, NRB, neur, neurabin-I)
  Promoter: Dual CMV
  Cloning method: Gibson Cloning
Terms and licenses: Academic/Nonprofit Terms; Industry Terms: Not Available to Industry
Depositor comments: This is a recombinant monoclonal antibody RRID: AB_3073576Isotype: IgG2a. A portion of this plasmid was derived from a plasmid, pTT3, which was obtained from Yves Durocher, National Research Council of Canada- Biotechnology Research Institute.
How to cite: Anti-Neurabin-1/Ppp1r9a [L129/96R] was a gift from James Trimmer (Addgene plasmid # 211583 ; http://n2t.net/addgene:211583 ; RRID:Addgene_211583)
