>Addgene plasmid #211583 | Anti-Neurabin-1/Ppp1r9a [L129/96R] | depositor partial sequence | sequence record 412729 | mouse IgG Light Chain Variable Domain
ATGGAGTTTCAGACCCAGGTACTCATGTCCCTGCTGCTCTGCATGTCTGGTGCGGCCGCAGATGTTGTGA
TGACCCAGACTCCGCTCACTTTGTCGGTTACCATTGGACAACCAGCCTCCATCTCTTGCAAATCAAGTCA
GAGCCTCTTAGATAGTGATGGAAAGACATATTTGAATTGGTTGTTACAGAGACCAGGCCAGTCTCCAAAG
CGCCTAATCTATCTGGTGTCTACACTGGACTCTGGAGTCCCTGACAGGTTCACTGGCAGTGGATCAGGGA
CAGATTTCACACTGAAAATCAGCAGAGTGGAGGCTGAGGATTTGGGAATTTATTATTGCTGGCAAGGTAC
ACATTTTCCGTGGACGTTCGGTGGAGGCACCAAGCTGGAAATCAAACGGGCTGATGCTGCACCAACTGTA
TCCATCTTCCCACCATCCAGTGAGCA
