>Addgene plasmid #211583 | Anti-Neurabin-1/Ppp1r9a [L129/96R] | depositor partial sequence | sequence record 412730 | mouse IgG Heavy Chain Variable Domain
ATGAAGCTGCCTGTTCTGCTAGTGGTGCTGCTATTGTTCACGAGTCCAGCCTCAAGCAGTGAGGTCCAGC
TGCAGCAGTCTGGACCTGAGCTGGTGAAGCCCGGGGCTTCAGTGAAGATATCCTGTAAGACTTCTGGATA
CACATTCACTGATTACACCATGAACTGGGTGAAACAGAGCCATGGAAAGAGCCTTGAGTGGATTGGAGTT
ATTAGTCCAAGCGATGGTGTTACCACCTACAACCAGATGTTCAAGGGCAAGGCCACTTTGACTGTAGACA
AGTCCTCCAGCACAGCCTACATGGAACTCCGCAGACTGACATCTGAGGATTCTGCAGTCTATTACTGTGC
ATTTTCTTTCTGGGGCCAAGGGACTCTGGTCACTGTCTCTGCAGCGCGCCCAACAGCCCCATCGGTCTAT
CCACTGGCCCCTGTGTGTGGAGA
